>Addgene plasmid #197805 | pJMC-4-Reverse | addgene full sequence | sequence record 390531 | Addgene NGS Result
GTCAGTGAGCGAGGAAGCGGAAGAGCGCCCACCTGCTTTTCCCAGGCGCGCCAGCGTGAGACCGGCCGCA
TTAGGCACCCCAGGCTTTACACTTTATGCTTCCGGCTCGTATAATGTGTGGATTTTGAGTTAGGATCCGT
CGAGATTTTCAGGAGCTAAGGAAGCTAAAATGGAGAAAAAAATCACTGGATATACCACCGTTGATATATC
CCAATGGCATCGTAAAGAACATTTTGAGGCATTTCAGTCAGTCGCTCAATGTACCTATAACCAGACCGTT
CAGCTGGATATTACGGCCTTTTTAAAGACCGTAAAGAAAAATAAGCACAAGTTTTATCCGGCCTTTATTC
ACATTCTTGCCCGCCTGATGAATGCTCATCCGGAATTCCGTATGGCAATGAAAGACGGTGAGCTGGTGAT
ATGGGATAGTGTTCACCCTTGTTACACCGTTTTCCATGAGCAAACTGAAACGTTTTCATCGCTCTGGAGT
GAATACCACGACGATTTCCGGCAGTTTCTACACATATATTCGCAAGATGTGGCGTGTTACGGTGAAAACC
TGGCCTATTTCCCTAAAGGGTTTATTGAGAATATGTTTTTCGTTTCAGCCAATCCCTGGGTGAGTTTCAC
CAGTTTTGATTTAAACGTGGCCAATATGGACAACTTCTTCGCCCCCGTTTTCACCATGGGCAAATATTAT
ACGCAAGGCGACAAGGTGCTGATGCCGCTGGCGATTCAGGTTCATCATGCCGTTTGTGATGGCTTCCATG
TCGGCAGAATGCTTAATGAATTACAACAGTACTGCGATGAGTGGCAGGCGGGGCGTAATCTAGAGGATCC
GGCTTACTAAAAGCCAGATAACAGTATGCGTATTTGCGCGCTGATTTTTGCGGTATAAGAATATATACTG
ATATGTATACCCGAAGTATGTCAAAAGGAGGTATGCTATGAAGCAGCGTATTACAGTGACAGTTGACAGC
GACAGCTATCAGTTGCTCAAGGCATATATGATGTCAATATCTCCGGTCTGGTAAGCACAACCATGCAGAA
TGAAGCCCGTCGTCTGCGTGCCGAACGCTGGAAAGCGGAAAATCAGGAAGGGATGGCTGAGGTCGCCCGG
TTTATTGAAATGAACGGCTCTTTTGCTGACGAGAACAGGGGCTGGTGAAATGCAGTTTAAGGTTTACACC
TATAAAAGAGAGAGCCGTTATCGTCTGTTTGTGGATGTACAGAGTGATATTATTGACACGCCCGGGCGAC
GGATGGTGATCCCCCTGGCCAGTGCACGTCTGCTGTCAGATAAAGTCTCCCGTGAACTTTACCCGGTGGT
GCATATCGGGGATGAAAGCTGGCGCATGATGACCACCGATATGGCCAGTGTGCCGGTTTCCGTTATCGGG
GAAGAAGTGGCTGATCTCAGCCACCGCGAAAATGACATCAAAAACGCCATTAACCTGATGTTCTGGGGAA
TATAAGGTCTCTCTCCGAGCTCCCTCTTTTGCAGGTGTGATGAAAAGCCTTAGGGTCAGGTGGCACTTTT
CGGGGAAATGTGCGATGAACCCCTATTTGTTTATTTTTCTAAATACATTCAAATATGTATCCGCTAATGA
GACAATAACCCTGATAAATGCTTCAATTATATTGAAAAAGGAAGAGTATGAGTATCCAACATTTCCGTGT
CGCCCTTATTCCCTTTTTTGCGGCCTTCTGCCTTCCTGTTTTTGCTCACCCAGAAACGCTGGTGAAAGTA
AAAGATGCTGAAGATCAGTTGGGTGCCCGAGTGGGTTACATTGAACTGGATCTCAACAGCGGCAAAATCT
TAGAGAGTTTTCGCCCCGAAGAACGCTTCCCAATGATGAGCACTTTCAAAGTTCTGCTATGTGGCGCGGT
GTTATCCCGTATTGATGCTGGGCAAGAGCAACTCGGTCGCCGCATACACTATTCTCAGAATGACTTGGTT
GAGTATTCACCAGTCACAGAAAAGCATCTTACGGATGGCATGACAGTAAGAGAATTATGTAGTGCTGCCA
TAACCATGAGTGATAACACTGCGGCCAACTTACTTCTGACAACGATTGGAGGACCGAAGGAGCTAACCGC
TTTTTTGCACAACATGGGGGATCATGTAACTCGCCTTGATCGTTGGGAACCGGAGCTGAATGAAGCCATA
CCAAACGACGAGCGTGACACCACGATGCCTGTAGCAATGGCAACAACTCTCCGCAAACTATTAACTGGCG
AACTACTTACTCTTGCTTCACGCCAGCAACTCATTGACTGGATGGAGGCGGACAAAGTTGCAGGACCACT
TCTGCGCTCGGCACTTCCGGCTGGCTGGTTTATTGCTGATAAATCTGGAGCCGGTGAGCGTGGCTCTCGC
GGTATCATTGCAGCACTGGGGCCAGATGGTAAGCCCTCCCGTATCGTAGTTATCTACACGACGGGGAGTC
AGGCAACTATGGATGAACGAAATAGACAGATCGCTGAGATAGGTGCCTCACTGATTAAGCATTGGTAACT
GTCAGACGAAGGGAAATAAATAGTAGCCCGCCTGATGTGCGGGCTTTTTTTTGGTGGTGGTTACCAGTGT
CGCTTAGCTACCGTAGGTCCTCTTAGGCGGTCCGATTAGCGACATAGTCATCAATGCCTTGACGGCAAAA
TCCCTTAACGTGAGTTTTCGTTCCACTGAGCGTCAGACCCCGTAGAAAAGATCAAAGGATCTTCTTGAGA
TCCTTTTTTTCTGCGCGTAATCTGCTGCTTGCAAACAAAAAAACCACCGCTACCAGCGGTGGTTTGTTTG
CCGGATCAAGAGCTACTAACTCTTTTTCCGAAGGTAACTGGCTTCAGCAGAGCGCAGATACCAAATACTG
TTCTTCTAGTGTAGCCGTAGTTAGGCCACCACTTCAAGAACTCTGTAGCACCGCCTACATACCTCGCTCT
GCTAATCCTGTTACCAGTGGCTGCTGCCAGTGGCGATAAGTCGTGTCTTACCGGGTTGGACTCAAGACGA
TAGTTACCTGATAAGGCGCAGCGGTCGGGCTGAACGGGGGGTTCGTGCTCACAGCCCAGCTTGGAGCGAA
CGACCTACACCGAACTGAGATACCTACAGCGTGAGCTATGAGAAAGCGCCACGCTTCCCGAAGGGAGAAA
GGCGGACAGGTATCCGGTAAGCGGCAGGGTCGGAACAGGAGAGCGCACGAGGGAGCTTCCAGGGGGAAAC
GCCTGGTATCTTTATAGTCCTGTCGGGTTTCGCCACCTCTGACTTGAGCGTCGATTTTTGTGATGCTCGT
CAGGGGGGCGGAGCCTATGGAAAAACGCCAGCAACGCGGCCTTTTTACGGTTCCTGGCCTTTTGCTGGCC
TTTTGCTCACATGTTCTTTCCTGCGTTATCCCCTGATTCTGTGGATAACCGTATTACCGCCTTTGAGTGA
GCTGATACCGCTCGCCGCAGCCGAACGACCGAGCGCAGCGA
Features (pLannotate 1.2.2; 9 found; start..end, strand, type, name):
      1..23      +  rep_origin     RSF ori (fragment): Plasmids containing the RSF 1030 origin of replication can be propagated in E. coli cells that contain additional plasmids with compatible origins.
     86..116     +  promoter       lac UV5 promoter: E. coli lac promoter with an "up" mutation
    140..169     +  promoter       cat promoter (fragment): promoter of the E. coli cat gene encoding chloramphenicol acetyltransferase
    170..850     +  CDS            CmR: chloramphenicol acetyltransferase confers resistance to chloramphenicol
   1007..1165    +  CDS            ccdA (fragment): CCDA_ECO57 - Also known as H, letA. Experimental evidence at protein level: Swiss-Prot protein existence level 1. Antitoxin component of a type II toxin-antitoxin (TA) system which inhibits the post-segregational killing (PSK) of plasmid-free cells, also referred to as a plasmid addiction system. Binds to and blocks the activity of CcdB; will also remove bound CcdB protein from the CcdB-GyrA complex by forming a CcdA-CcdB complex, a process termed rejuvenation. Functions as a transcriptional corepressor for the ccdAB operon, repression also requires CcdB (By similarity). From Escherichia coli
   1170..1472    +  CDS            ccdB: CCDB_ECOLI - Also known as G, letB, letD. Experimental evidence at protein level: Swiss-Prot protein existence level 1. Toxic component of a type II toxin-antitoxin (TA) system, functioning in plasmid maintainence. Responsible for the post- segregational killing (PSK) of plasmid-free cells, also referred to as a plasmid addiction system. Half-life of over 2 hours. Cell killing by CcdB is accompanied by filamentation, defects in chromosome and plasmid segregation, defects in cell division, formation of anucleate cells, decreased DNA synthesis and plasmid loss. Interferes with the activity of DN
   1557..1657    +  promoter       AmpR promoter: bla
   1658..2518    +  CDS            AmpR: β-lactamase; bla; confers resistance to ampicillin, carbenicillin, and related antibiotics
   2725..3313    +  rep_origin     ori: high-copy-number ColE1/pMB1/pBR322/pUC origin of replication
