[The description below was written by a language model from this plasmid's Addgene catalogue record and pLannotate feature annotations shown in this document.]
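Description:
pJMC-4-Reverse is an empty destination vector from a modular plant genome engineering toolkit, serving as the Level 1, Module 4 acceptor in a MoClo-style (Golden Gate) hierarchical assembly scheme. The "Reverse" designation indicates that the transcriptional unit assembled into it ends up in the reverse orientation relative to the standard module direction, which lets users control the relative orientation of neighbouring cassettes once modules are combined into higher-level constructs. The record lists the backbone as self-made and does not specify a vector type. It carries no insert, and the Type IIS restriction sites and overhangs used for assembly are not annotated in the feature table.

The sequenced plasmid is small (about 3.5 kb) and consists of two functional blocks. The maintenance block comprises a high-copy ColE1/pUC-type origin of replication and a β-lactamase gene with its own promoter, giving ampicillin resistance. A very short match to the RSF origin is also annotated, but it is only a fragment and is unlikely to be functional. The second block is a counter-selection dropout cassette: a chloramphenicol acetyltransferase gene behind a cat promoter fragment (with a lac UV5 promoter just upstream), followed by a partial ccdA sequence and an intact ccdB toxin gene. Because CcdB poisons DNA gyrase in ordinary E. coli, the empty vector must be propagated in a ccdB-tolerant strain under chloramphenicol and ampicillin selection. This cassette is presumably what an assembled insert replaces, in which case correct clones survive in standard strains on ampicillin while cells carrying uncut parental vector are killed. No plant-specific elements, such as T-DNA borders or plant selectable markers, are annotated, consistent with its role as an intermediate cloning vector rather than a final delivery construct.
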