Addgene plasmid #197805: pJMC-4-Reverse
Purpose: (Empty Backbone) Level 1 Module 4 destination vector (reverse orientation MoClo insert)
Depositing lab: Daniel Voytas. Depositing organization: University of Minnesota. Publication: An extensible vector toolkit and parts library for advanced engineering of plant genomes. Chamness JC, Kumar J, Cruz AJ, Rhuby E, Holum MJ, Cody JP, Tibebu R, Gamo ME, Starker CG, Zhang F, Voytas DF. Plant Genome. 2023 Mar 9:e20312. doi: 10.1002/tpg2.20312. PubMed 36896468.
Backbone
  Vector backbone: Unspecified
  Backbone manufacturer: Self-made
  Vector type: Unspecified
Growth in bacteria
  Bacterial resistance: Chloramphenicol and Ampicillin, 25 & 100 μg/mL
  Growth temperature: 37°C
  Growth strain: ccdB Survival
  Copy number: High Copy
Gene/Insert
  Gene/Insert name: None
Terms and licenses: Academic/Nonprofit Terms; Industry Terms: Not Available to Industry
Depositor comments: Please visit https://www.biorxiv.org/content/10.1101/2022.10.15.511792v1 for bioRxiv preprint.
How to cite: pJMC-4-Reverse was a gift from Daniel Voytas (Addgene plasmid # 197805 ; http://n2t.net/addgene:197805 ; RRID:Addgene_197805)
